Addgene plasmid #211769: LLP776_SpyCatcher-p65HSF1-CO
Purpose: SpyTag counterpart binding domain, SpyCatcher, fused to transcriptional activator p65HSF1, with GFP selection
Depositing lab: Ryan Lister. Depositing organization: University of Western Australia. Publication: A modular dCas9-based recruitment platform for combinatorial epigenome editing. Swain T, Pflueger C, Freytag S, Poppe D, Pflueger J, Nguyen TV, Li JK, Lister R. Nucleic Acids Res. 2023 Nov 24:gkad1108. doi: 10.1093/nar/gkad1108. PubMed 38000387.
Backbone
  Vector backbone: LLP252 pEF1a-NLS-scFvGCN4-DNMT3a
  Backbone manufacturer: Ryan Lister (Addgene plasmid # 100941)
  Vector type: Mammalian Expression
  Selectable markers: GFP
Growth in bacteria
  Bacterial resistance: Ampicillin, 100 μg/mL
  Growth temperature: 37°C
  Growth strain: NEB Stable
  Copy number: High Copy
Gene/Insert
  Gene/Insert name: SpyCatcher-p65HSF1
  Species: H. sapiens (human)
  Mutation: Last 300 bp codon-optimised (CO) to detect p65HSF1 expression distinct from endogenous mRNA
  Promoter: pEF1a and pSV40
  Tag / fusion protein: 3xFLAG (N terminal on backbone)
  Cloning method: Gibson Cloning
  Sequencing primers: 5′ n/a
Terms and licenses: Academic/Nonprofit Terms; Industry Terms: Not Available to Industry
Depositor comments: Please visit https://www.biorxiv.org/content/10.1101/2022.07.01.498378v1 for bioRxiv preprint.
How to cite: LLP776_SpyCatcher-p65HSF1-CO was a gift from Ryan Lister (Addgene plasmid # 211769 ; http://n2t.net/addgene:211769 ; RRID:Addgene_211769)
