[The description below was written by a language model from this plasmid's Addgene catalogue record and pLannotate feature annotations shown in this document.]
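Description:
LLP776_SpyCatcher-p65HSF1-CO is a 6.6 kb mammalian expression plasmid built by Gibson cloning into an EF-1α-driven backbone that originally carried an scFv-GCN4–DNMT3A effector. It is propagated in E. coli through a high-copy ColE1/pUC-type origin and selected with ampicillin via the β-lactamase gene and its own promoter. Remnants of lac regulatory sequence and a bom fragment are carried over from the cloning backbone and have no stated function here.

The main cassette uses the strong constitutive human EF-1α promoter to express an N-terminally 3xFLAG-tagged fusion protein. An unannotated stretch between the tag and the activator domains presumably holds the SpyCatcher coding sequence named in the record. It is followed by the activation region of NF-κB p65 (RelA) and the activation domain of HSF1, and the transcript ends at an SV40 polyadenylation signal. The automated annotation matches these fragments to mouse and chicken orthologues, whereas the catalogue lists the insert as human. The last 300 bp of the insert are codon-optimised so that transgene mRNA can be distinguished from endogenous transcripts. A second, oppositely oriented cassette places EGFP under the SV40 early promoter with a bGH polyadenylation signal, giving a fluorescent marker for identifying or sorting transfected cells; there is no mammalian drug-resistance marker.

SpyCatcher forms a covalent bond with the SpyTag peptide, so this effector is meant to be recruited to a SpyTag-bearing partner. It was made as part of a modular dCas9-based recruitment platform for combinatorial epigenome editing, in which it supplies the transcriptional activation module at targeted loci.
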