Features (pLannotate 1.2.2; 19 found; start..end, strand, type, name):
      6..230     -  polyA_signal   bGH poly(A) signal: bovine growth hormone polyadenylation signal
    240..956     -  CDS            EGFP: EGFP is a basic (constitutively fluorescent) green fluorescent protein published in 1996, derived from Aequorea victoria. It is reported to be a rapidly-maturing weak dimer with moderate acid sensitivity.
    981..1191    -  promoter       SV40 promoter: SV40 early promoter
   1232..1284    -  misc_feature   bom (fragment): basis of mobility region from pBR322
   1412..1478    +  CDS            small t antigen (fragment): SV40 (simian virus 40) small t antigen
   1485..2663    +  promoter       EF-1α promoter: strong constitutive promoter for human elongation factor EF-1α
   2703..2774    +  CDS            3xFLAG: three tandem FLAG® epitope tags
   3114..3656    +  CDS            Rela (fragment): TF65_MOUSE - Also known as Nfkb3. Experimental evidence at protein level: Swiss-Prot protein existence level 1. NF-kappa-B is a pleiotropic transcription factor present in almost all cell types and is the endpoint of a series of signal transduction events that are initiated by a vast array of stimuli related to many biological processes such as inflammation, immunity, differentiation, cell growth, tumorigenesis and apoptosis. NF-kappa-B is a homo- or heterodimeric complex formed by the Rel-like domain- containing proteins RELA/p65, RELB, NFKB1/p105, NFKB1/p50, REL and NFKB2/p52. The heterodime
   3681..4052    +  CDS            HSF1 (fragment): HSF1_CHICK - Experimental evidence at protein level: Swiss-Prot protein existence level 1. Functions as a stress-inducible and DNA-binding transcription factor that plays a central role in the transcriptional activation of the heat shock response (HSR), leading to the expression of a large class of molecular chaperones heat shock proteins (HSPs) that protect cells from cellular insults' damage (PubMed:8455593). In unstressed cells, is present in a HSP90-containing multichaperone complex that maintains it in a non-DNA-binding inactivated monomeric form. Upon exposure to heat and other stress st
   4080..4164    +  CDS            large T antigen (fragment): large T antigen from SV40 (simian virus 40)
   4187..4308    +  polyA_signal   SV40 poly(A) signal: SV40 polyadenylation signal
   4319..4370    +  polyA_signal   SV40 poly(A) signal (fragment): SV40 polyadenylation signal
   4434..4450    -  protein_bind   lac operator: The lac repressor binds to the lac operator to inhibit transcription in E. coli. This inhibition can be relieved by adding lactose or isopropyl-β-D-thiogalactopyranoside (IPTG). lac repressor encoded by lacI
   4458..4488    -  promoter       lac promoter: promoter for the E. coli lac operon
   4503..4524    -  protein_bind   CAP binding site: CAP binding activates transcription in the presence of cAMP. E. coli catabolite activator protein
   4537..4629    -  CDS            lacI (fragment): lac repressor; lacI; The lac repressor binds to the lac operator to inhibit transcription in E. coli. This inhibition can be relieved by adding lactose or isopropyl-β-D-thiogalactopyranoside (IPTG).
   4812..5400    -  rep_origin     ori: high-copy-number ColE1/pMB1/pBR322/pUC origin of replication
   5571..6431    -  CDS            AmpR: β-lactamase; bla; confers resistance to ampicillin, carbenicillin, and related antibiotics
   6432..6536    -  promoter       AmpR promoter: bla
>Addgene plasmid #211769 | LLP776_SpyCatcher-p65HSF1-CO | addgene full sequence | sequence record 417357 | Addgene NGS Result
GACGTCCATAGAGCCCACCGCATCCCCAGCATGCCTGCTATTGTCTTCCCAATCCTCCCCCTTGCTGTCC
TGCCCCACCCCACCCCCCAGAATAGAATGACACCTACTCAGACAATGCGATGCAATTTCCTCATTTTATT
AGGAAAGGACAGTGGGAGTGGCACCTTCCAGGGTCAAGGAAGGCACGGGGGAGGGGCAAACAACAGATGG
CTGGCAACTAGAAGGCACAGTCAACTGCCCTTGTACAGCTCGTCCATGCCGAGAGTGATCCCGGCGGCGG
TCACGAACTCCAGCAGGACCATGTGATCGCGCTTCTCGTTGGGGTCTTTGCTCAGGGCGGACTGGGTGCT
CAGGTAGTGGTTGTCGGGCAGCAGCACGGGGCCGTCGCCGATGGGGGTGTTCTGCTGGTAGTGGTCGGCG
AGCTGCACGCTGCCGTCCTCGATGTTGTGGCGGATCTTGAAGTTCACCTTGATGCCGTTCTTCTGCTTGT
CGGCCATGATATAGACGTTGTGGCTGTTGTAGTTGTACTCCAGCTTGTGCCCCAGGATGTTGCCGTCCTC
CTTGAAGTCGATGCCCTTCAGCTCGATGCGGTTCACCAGGGTGTCGCCCTCGAACTTCACCTCGGCGCGG
GTCTTGTAGTTGCCGTCGTCCTTGAAGAAGATGGTGCGCTCCTGGACGTAGCCTTCGGGCATGGCGGACT
TGAAGAAGTCGTGCTGCTTCATGTGGTCGGGGTAGCGGCTGAAGCACTGCACGCCGTAGGTCAGGGTGGT
CACGAGGGTGGGCCAGGGCACGGGCAGCTTGCCGGTGGTGCAGATGAACTTCAGGGTCAGCTTGCCGTAG
GTGGCATCGCCCTCGCCCTCGCCGGACACGCTGAACTTGTGGCCGTTTACGTCGCCGTCCAGCTCGACCA
GGATGGGCACCACCCCGGTGAACAGCTCCTCGCCCTTGCTCACCATGGTGGCCGTACGGGTGGCGCGCGT
AGCCTAGGCCTCCAAAAAAGCCTCCTCACTACTTCTGGAATAGCTCAGAGGCAGAGGCGGCCTCGGCCTC
TGCATAAATAAAAAAAATTAGTCAGCCATGGGGCGGAGAATGGGCGGAACTGGGCGGAGTTAGGGGCGGG
ATGGGCGGAGTTAGGGGCGGGACTATGGTTGCTGACTAATTGAGATGCATGCTTTGCATACTTCTGCCTG
CCTGAATTCACGTCGACGGATCGGGAGATCTCCCGATCCCCTATGGTGCACTCTCAGTACAATCTGCTCT
GATGCCGCATAGTTAAGCCAGTATCTGCTCCCTGCTTGTGTGTTGGAGGTCGCTGAGTAGTGCGCGAGCA
AAATTTAAGCTACAACAAGGCAAGGCTTGACCGACAATTGCATGAAGAATCTGCTTAGGGTTAGGCGTTT
TGCGTGCAAAGATGGATAAAGTTTTAAACAGAGAGGAATCTTTGCAGCTAATGGACCTTCTAGGTCTTGA
AAGGAGTGGGAATTGGCTCCGGTGCCCGTCAGTGGGCAGAGCGCACATCGCCCACAGTCCCCGAGAAGTT
GGGGGGAGGGGTCGGCAATTGAACCGGTGCCTAGAGAAGGTGGCGCGGGGTAAACTGGGAAAGTGATGTC
GTGTACTGGCTCCGCCTTTTTCCCGAGGGTGGGGGAGAACCGTATATAAGTGCAGTAGTCGCCGTGAACG
TTCTTTTTCGCAACGGGTTTGCCGCCAGAACACAGGTAAGTGCCGTGTGTGGTTCCCGCGGGCCTGGCCT
CTTTACGGGTTATGGCCCTTGCGTGCCTTGAATTACTTCCACCTGGCTGCAGTACGTGATTCTTGATCCC
GAGCTTCGGGTTGGAAGTGGGTGGGAGAGTTCGAGGCCTTGCGCTTAAGGAGCCCCTTCGCCTCGTGCTT
GAGTTGAGGCCTGGCCTGGGCGCTGGGGCCGCCGCGTGCGAATCTGGTGGCACCTTCGCGCCTGTCTCGC
TGCTTTCGATAAGTCTCTAGCCATTTAAAATTTTTGATGACCTGCTGCGACGCTTTTTTTCTGGCAAGAT
AGTCTTGTAAATGCGGGCCAAGATCTGCACACTGGTATTTCGGTTTTTGGGGCCGCGGGCGGCGACGGGG
CCCGTGCGTCCCAGCGCACATGTTCGGCGAGGCGGGGCCTGCGAGCGCGGCCACCGAGAATCGGACGGGG
GTAGTCTCAAGCTGGCCGGCCTGCTCTGGTGCCTGGCCTCGCGCCGCCGTGTATCGCCCCGCCCTGGGCG
GCAAGGCTGGCCCGGTCGGCACCAGTTGCGTGAGCGGAAAGATGGCCGCTTCCCGGCCCTGCTGCAGGGA
GCTCAAAATGGAGGACGCGGCGCTCGGGAGAGCGGGCGGGTGAGTCACCCACACAAAGGAAAAGGGCCTT
TCCGTCCTCAGCCGTCGCTTCATGTGACTCCACGGAGTACCGGGCGCCGTCCAGGCACCTCGATTAGTTC
TCGAGCTTTTGGAGTACGTCGTCTTTAGGTTGGGGGGAGGGGTTTTATGCGATGGAGTTTCCCCACACTG
AGTGGGTGGAGACTGAAGTTAGGCCAGCTTGGCACTTGATGTAATTCTCCTTGGAATTTGCCCTTTTTGA
GTTTGGATCTTGGTTCATTCTCAAGCCTCAGACAGTGGTTCAAAGTTTTTTTCTTCCATTTCAGGTGTCG
TGACGTACGGCCACCATGGGTCCTAAGAAAAAGAGGAAGGTGGATTACAAGGATGACGACGATAAGGACT
ATAAGGACGATGATGACAAGGACTACAAAGATGATGACGATAAAGATAGTGCTACCCATATTAAATTCTC
AAAACGTGATGAGGACGGCAAAGAGTTAGCTGGTGCAACTATGGAGTTGCGTGATTCATCTGGTAAAACT
ATTAGTACATGGATTTCAGATGGACAAGTGAAAGATTTCTACCTGTATCCAGGAAAATATACATTTGTCG
AAACCGCAGCACCAGACGGTTATGAGGTAGCAACTGCTATTACCTTTACAGTTAATGAGCAAGGTCAGGT
TACTGTAAATGGCAAAGCAACTAAAGGTGACGCTCATATTAGCGCTGGAGGGGGTGGCTCCGGCGGAGGA
GGCTCTGGTGGCGGAGGGAGTGGAGCGGCCGCTCCTTCAGGGCAGATCAGCAACCAGGCCCTGGCTCTGG
CCCCTAGCTCCGCTCCAGTGCTGGCCCAGACTATGGTGCCCTCTAGTGCTATGGTGCCTCTGGCCCAGCC
ACCTGCTCCAGCCCCTGTGCTGACCCCAGGACCACCCCAGTCACTGAGCGCTCCAGTGCCCAAGTCTACA
CAGGCCGGCGAGGGGACTCTGAGTGAAGCTCTGCTGCACCTGCAGTTCGACGCTGATGAGGACCTGGGAG
CTCTGCTGGGGAACAGCACCGATCCCGGAGTGTTCACAGATCTGGCCTCCGTGGACAACTCTGAGTTTCA
GCAGCTGCTGAATCAGGGCGTGTCCATGTCTCATAGTACAGCCGAACCAATGCTGATGGAGTACCCCGAA
GCCATTACCCGGCTGGTGACCGGCAGCCAGCGGCCCCCCGACCCCGCTCCAACTCCCCTGGGAACCAGCG
GCCTGCCTAATGGGCTGTCCGGAGATGAAGACTTCTCAAGCATCGCTGATATGGACTTTAGTGCCCTGCT
GTCACAGATTTCCTCTAGTGGGCAGGGAGGAGGTGGAAGCGGCTTCAGCGTGGACACCAGTGCCCTGCTG
GACCTGTTCAGCCCCTCGGTGACCGTGCCCGACATGAGCCTGCCTGATCTTGACAGTTCATTGGCGAGCA
TTCAAGAGTTGTTGTCCCCGCAGGAACCGCCCCGACCGCCGGAAGCGGAGAACAGCAGCCCTGACTCAGG
AAAGCAGCTGGTCCACTACACAGCCCAACCACTGTTTTTGCTTGATCCAGGTAGTGTTGACACCGGCTCA
AATGACTTGCCTGTCCTCTTTGAACTCGGTGAGGGGTCTTACTTCAGCGAGGGAGACGGTTTCGCAGAAG
ACCCAACTATTTCCCTCCTCACTGGCAGCGAGCCCCCTAAAGCGAAAGATCCCACGGTATCCTGACGTTG
AGTCTCTGTTTGTGGTGACTGATCATAATCAGCCATACCACATTTGTAGAGGTTTTACTTGCTTTAAAAA
ACCTCCCACACCTCCCCCTGAACCTGAAACATAAAATGAATGCAATTGTTGTTGTTAACTTGTTTATTGC
AGCTTATAATGGTTACAAATAAAGCAATAGCATCACAAATTTCACAAATAAAGCATTTTTTTCACTGCAT
TCTAGTTGTGGTTTGTCCAAACTCATCAATGTATCTTAATGCGTCGAGTGCATTCTAGTTGTGGTTTGTC
CAAACTCATCAATGTATCTTATCATGTCTGTATACCGTCGACCTCTAGCTAGAGCTTGGCGTAATCATGG
TCATAGCTGTTTCCTGTGTGAAATTGTTATCCGCTCACAATTCCACACAACATACGAGCCGGAAGCATAA
AGTGTAAAGCCTGGGGTGCCTAATGAGTGAGCTAACTCACATTAATTGCGTTGCGCTCACTGCCCGCTTT
CCAGTCGGGAAACCTGTCGTGCCAGCTGCATTAATGAATCGGCCAACGCGCGGGGAGAGGCGGTTTGCGT
ATTGGGCGCTCTTCCGCTTCCTCGCTCACTGACTCGCTGCGCTCGGTCGTTCGGCTGCGGCGAGCGGTAT
CAGCTCACTCAAAGGCGGTAATACGGTTATCCACAGAATCAGGGGATAACGCAGGAAAGAACATGTGAGC
AAAAGGCCAGCAAAAGGCCAGGAACCGTAAAAAGGCCGCGTTGCTGGCGTTTTTCCATAGGCTCCGCCCC
CCTGACGAGCATCACAAAAATCGACGCTCAAGTCAGAGGTGGCGAAACCCGACAGGACTATAAAGATACC
AGGCGTTTCCCCCTGGAAGCTCCCTCGTGCGCTCTCCTGTTCCGACCCTGCCGCTTACCGGATACCTGTC
CGCCTTTCTCCCTTCGGGAAGCGTGGCGCTTTCTCATAGCTCACGCTGTAGGTATCTCAGTTCGGTGTAG
GTCGTTCGCTCCAAGCTGGGCTGTGTGCACGAACCCCCCGTTCAGCCCGACCGCTGCGCCTTATCCGGTA
ACTATCGTCTTGAGTCCAACCCGGTAAGACACGACTTATCGCCACTGGCAGCAGCCACTGGTAACAGGAT
TAGCAGAGCGAGGTATGTAGGCGGTGCTACAGAGTTCTTGAAGTGGTGGCCTAACTACGGCTACACTAGA
AGAACAGTATTTGGTATCTGCGCTCTGCTGAAGCCAGTTACCTTCGGAAAAAGAGTTGGTAGCTCTTGAT
CCGGCAAACAAACCACCGCTGGTAGCGGTGGTTTTTTTGTTTGCAAGCAGCAGATTACGCGCAGAAAAAA
AGGATCTCAAGAAGATCCTTTGATCTTTTCTACGGGGTCTGACGCTCAGTGGAACGAAAACTCACGTTAA
GGGATTTTGGTCATGAGATTATCAAAAAGGATCTTCACCTAGATCCTTTTAAATTAAAAATGAAGTTTTA
AATCAATCTAAAGTATATATGAGTAAACTTGGTCTGACAGTTACCAATGCTTAATCAGTGAGGCACCTAT
CTCAGCGATCTGTCTATTTCGTTCATCCATAGTTGCCTGACTCCCCGTCGTGTAGATAACTACGATACGG
GAGGGCTTACCATCTGGCCCCAGTGCTGCAATGATACCGCGAGACCCACGCTCACCGGCTCCAGATTTAT
CAGCAATAAACCAGCCAGCCGGAAGGGCCGAGCGCAGAAGTGGTCCTGCAACTTTATCCGCCTCCATCCA
GTCTATTAATTGTTGCCGGGAAGCTAGAGTAAGTAGTTCGCCAGTTAATAGTTTGCGCAACGTTGTTGCC
ATTGCTACAGGCATCGTGGTGTCACGCTCGTCGTTTGGTATGGCTTCATTCAGCTCCGGTTCCCAACGAT
CAAGGCGAGTTACATGATCCCCCATGTTGTGCAAAAAAGCGGTTAGCTCCTTCGGTCCTCCGATCGTTGT
CAGAAGTAAGTTGGCCGCAGTGTTATCACTCATGGTTATGGCAGCACTGCATAATTCTCTTACTGTCATG
CCATCCGTAAGATGCTTTTCTGTGACTGGTGAGTACTCAACCAAGTCATTCTGAGAATAGTGTATGCGGC
GACCGAGTTGCTCTTGCCCGGCGTCAATACGGGATAATACCGCGCCACATAGCAGAACTTTAAAAGTGCT
CATCATTGGAAAACGTTCTTCGGGGCGAAAACTCTCAAGGATCTTACCGCTGTTGAGATCCAGTTCGATG
TAACCCACTCGTGCACCCAACTGATCTTCAGCATCTTTTACTTTCACCAGCGTTTCTGGGTGAGCAAAAA
CAGGAAGGCAAAATGCCGCAAAAAAGGGAATAAGGGCGACACGGAAATGTTGAATACTCATACTCTTCCT
TTTTCAATATTATTGAAGCATTTATCAGGGTTATTGTCTCATGAGCGGATACATATTTGAATGTATTTAG
AAAAATAAACAAATAGGGGTTCCGCGCACATTTCCCCGAAAAGTGCCACCT
